Addgene plasmid #198743: PAM10
Purpose: pEF1-GFP, Geneticin resistance
Depositing lab: Chantal Abergel. Depositing organization: CNRS UMR 7256, Laboratoire Information Genomique et Structurale. Publication: Genetic manipulation of giant viruses and their host, Acanthamoeba castellanii. Philippe N, Shukla A, Abergel C, Bisio H. Nat Protoc. 2023 Nov 14. doi: 10.1038/s41596-023-00910-y. PubMed 37964008.
Backbone
  Vector backbone: PAM10
  Backbone size w/o insert (bp): 5695
  Total vector size (bp): 5695
  Vector type: Acanthamoeba expression
  Selectable markers: Neomycin (select with G418)
Growth in bacteria
  Bacterial resistance: Ampicillin, 100 μg/mL
  Growth temperature: 37°C
  Growth strain: DH5alpha
  Copy number: Unknown
Gene/Insert
  Gene/Insert name: GFP
  Insert size (bp): 720
  Promoter: pEF1
  Cloning method: Restriction Enzyme; 5′ cloning site BglII (not destroyed); 3′ cloning site NdeI (not destroyed)
  Sequencing primers: 5′ AGATCTGCGAGGGGAGATGGTTGAAG; 3′ CATATGGGTGGATTGGTGGTGTTGG
Terms and licenses: Academic/Nonprofit Terms; Industry Terms: Not Available to Industry
How to cite: PAM10 was a gift from Chantal Abergel (Addgene plasmid # 198743 ; http://n2t.net/addgene:198743 ; RRID:Addgene_198743)
