[The description below was written by a language model from this plasmid's Addgene catalogue record and pLannotate feature annotations shown in this document.]
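Description:
PAM10 is a 5,695 bp expression plasmid for the amoeba Acanthamoeba castellanii, built as a shuttle vector that is propagated in E. coli and then transfected into the amoeba. Bacterial maintenance relies on a high-copy ColE1/pUC-type origin and a β-lactamase gene with its own promoter, which confers ampicillin resistance. An f1 phage origin is also annotated, along with short remnants of lacZα, bom and rop that appear to be leftovers from the parental cloning vectors rather than functional elements.

The payload is a 720 bp GFP open reading frame, annotated as the mammalian codon-optimized EGFP, placed under a promoter the record calls pEF1. This promoter is not picked up by the automated annotation, but the unannotated region upstream of EGFP is consistent with its position, and the listed BglII and NdeI sites are retained. The record does not state the species origin of the promoter. A small SV40 large T antigen fragment lies just downstream of the reporter on the opposite strand, which may reflect an SV40-derived 3′ region, though no such element is annotated. A second cassette provides selection in the amoeba: an SV40 enhancer/early promoter sits upstream of the neo (nptII) aminoglycoside phosphotransferase gene, which is followed by a synthetic polyadenylation signal, allowing transfected cells to be selected with G418 (geneticin).

The plasmid comes from a toolkit for genetic manipulation of giant viruses and their Acanthamoeba host. It serves as a fluorescent reporter and as a geneticin-selectable expression vector for that system.
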