Features (pLannotate 1.2.2; 14 found; start..end, strand, type, name):
    581..1300    +  CDS            EGFP: the original enhanced GFP (Yang et al., 1996) mammalian codon-optimized
   1366..1434    -  CDS            large T antigen (fragment): large T antigen from SV40 (simian virus 40)
   1458..1525    +  CDS            lacZα (fragment): LacZα fragment of β-galactosidase; lacZ fragment
   1529..1957    +  rep_origin     f1 ori (sequence partly withheld): f1 bacteriophage origin of replication; arrow indicates direction of (+) strand synthesis
   1985..2036    -  misc_feature   bom (fragment): basis of mobility region from pBR322
   2142..2439    +  promoter       SV40 promoter: SV40 enhancer and early promoter
   2626..2646    +  promoter       SRα promoter (fragment): hybrid promoter consisting of the SV40 early promoter plus part of the long terminal repeat of human T-lymphotrophic virus 1
   2692..3483    +  CDS            neo: KKA2_KLEPN - Also known as kan, nptII. Experimental evidence at protein level: Swiss-Prot protein existence level 1. Resistance to kanamycin, neomycin, paromomycin, ribostamycin, butirosin and gentamicin B. From Klebsiella pneumoniae.
   3550..3598    +  polyA_signal   poly(A) signal: synthetic polyadenylation signal
   3618..3672    -  misc_feature   bom (fragment): basis of mobility region from pBR322
   3774..3809    -  CDS            rop (fragment): Rop protein, which maintains plasmids at low copy number; rop
   3904..4008    +  promoter       AmpR promoter: bla
   4009..4869    +  CDS            AmpR: β-lactamase; bla; confers resistance to ampicillin, carbenicillin, and related antibiotics
   5040..5628    +  rep_origin     ori: high-copy-number ColE1/pMB1/pBR322/pUC origin of replication
>Addgene plasmid #198743 | PAM10 | addgene full sequence | sequence record 391124 | Addgene NGS Result
AGATCTGCGAGGGGAGATGGTTGAAGAAGCTGTGGAAGAGGACTGGGCGGTACTACCAGCAGCGAACATG
CCATCGCCCCCCGAGGCCCCATGTCGCGTCAGCAGGGACGGCGTAGGGCCAGGATGTCTCGTAGGGGAGG
GAGGCGGATTGTTCGCCCCCTGAGTTGCAGATGCGGATCGTGTGCTGCTCATTTGCTTCATTCTATGCAA
TTGGATCCAATTGGAATTTGTAGATTAATCTGTTGGCAAGGAACCAAGGTCGATTGGGCGGGACCATCGA
AGAGAAACCTCAGGGAAAAGGCATTTCAGATTTCTTTTATATTTCGCACGGGGCGATCAAACAGCGAGAA
AACCGACAGACACGTGACTCTGGAGTTCCTCATGAAATTTCTGATGTTTATGAATTTTGATTGGCTATTC
TGATAAAGAGGCAAGCCGGAGTTTATCTTGGAATATTCTCAGGCCACGTCATACTCCGGCAGGGGGGCAC
GGGGGACAAAAGCGGGAGGGCGAAGCGGCCGTCTTTTTTCTTTGCTTCCGAGGAGAGCGTAGACTATACC
AACACCACCAATCCACCCATATGGTGAGCAAGGGCGAGGAGCTGTTCACCGGGGTGGTGCCCATCCTGGT
CGAGCTGGACGGCGACGTAAACGACCACAAGTTCAGCGTGTCCGGCGAGGGCGAGGGCGATGCCACCTAC
GGCAAGCTGACCCTGAAGTTCATCTGCACCACCGGCAAGCTGCCCGTGCCCTGGCCCACCCTCGTGACCA
CCCTGACCTACGGCGTGCAGTGCTTCAGCCGCTACCCCGACCACATGAAGCAGCACGACTTCTTCAAGTC
CGCCATGCCCGAAGGCTACGTCCAGGAGCGCACCATCTTCTTCAAGGACGACGGCAACTACAAGACCCGC
GCCGAGGTGAAGTTCGAGGGCGACACCCTGGTGAACCGCATCGAGCTGAAGGGCATCGACTTCAAGGAGG
ACGGCAACATCCTGGGGCACAAGCTGGAGTACAACTACAACAGCCACAACGTCTATATCATGGCCGACAA
GCAGAAGAACGGCATCAAGGTGAACTTCAAGATCCGCCACAACATCGAGGACGGCAGCGTGCAGCTCGCC
GACCACTACCAGCAGAACACCCCCATCGGCGACGGCCCCGTGCTGCTGCCCGACAACCACTACCTGAGCA
CCCAGTCCGCCCTGAGCAAAGACCCCAACGAGAAGCGCGATCACATGGTCCTGCTGGAGTTCGTGACCGC
CGCCGGGATCACTCTCGGCATGGACGAGCTGTACAAGTAAAGCGGCCTCGAGAATTCACGCGTGGTACCT
CTAGAGTCGACCCAACAACAACAATTGCATTCATTTTATGTTTCAGGTTCAGGGGGAGATGTGGGAGGTT
TTTTAAAGCAAGTAAAACCTCTACAAATGTGGTAAAATCCGATAAGGATCGATCCGGGCTGGCGTAATAG
CGAAGAGGCCCGCACCGATCGCCCTTCCCAACAGTTGCGCAGCCTGAATGGCGAATGG
[124 nt withheld, positions 1529-1652]
C
[91 nt withheld, positions 1654-1744]
A
[49 nt withheld, positions 1746-1794]
CCTTTGACGTTGGAGTCCACGTTCTTT
[37 nt withheld, positions 1822-1858]
ACCCTATCTCGGTCTATTCTTTTGATTTATAAGGGATTTTGCCGATTTCGGCCTATTGGTTAAAAAATGA
GCTGATTTAACAAAAATTTAACGCGAATTTTAACAAAATATTAACGCTTACAATTTCCTGATGCGGTATT
TTCTCCTTACGCATCTGTGCGGTATTTCACACCGCATACGCGGATCTGCGCAGCACCATGGCCTGAAATA
ACCTCTGAAAGAGGAACTTGGTTAGGTACCTTCTGAGGCGGAAAGAACCAGCTGTGGAATGTGTGTCAGT
TAGGGTGTGGAAAGTCCCCAGGCTCCCCAGCAGGCAGAAGTATGCAAAGCATGCATCTCAATTAGTCAGC
AACCAGGTGTGGAAAGTCCCCAGGCTCCCCAGCAGGCAGAAGTATGCAAAGCATGCATCTCAATTAGTCA
GCAACCATAGTCCCGCCCCTAACTCCGCCCATCCCGCCCCTAACTCCGCCCAGTTCCGCCCATTCTCCGC
CCCATGGCTGACTAATTTTTTTTATTTATGCAGAGGCCGAGGCCGCCTCGGCCTCTGAGCTATTCCAGAA
GTAGTGAGGAGGCTTTTTTGGAGGATCAAACGACGCCTTGCAACAAGCTGAGAAAAAACCAGGATCGGCA
AGGAAGGATTTTCAACGGAAACGTTGGCATCACCGGGTATAAAAAGGGGCCAATTTTTTTGTTGATTTGT
TGCGCGAATTCTTGCTTTCGGCATCGAATTCAAGGGAGAAGGAGTCGATTCACACATACAACAAGATCCT
AGGCTTTTGCAAAAAGCTTGATTCTTCTGACACAACAGTCTCGAACTTAAGGCTAGAGCCACCATGATTG
AACAAGATGGATTGCACGCAGGTTCTCCGGCCGCTTGGGTGGAGAGGCTATTCGGCTATGACTGGGCACA
ACAGACAATCGGCTGCTCTGATGCCGCCGTGTTCCGGCTGTCAGCGCAGGGGCGCCCGGTTCTTTTTGTC
AAGACCGACCTGTCCGGTGCCCTGAATGAACTGCAGGACGAGGCAGCGCGGCTATCGTGGCTGGCCACGA
CGGGCGTTCCTTGCGCAGCTGTGCTCGACGTTGTCACTGAAGCGGGAAGGGACTGGCTGCTATTGGGCGA
AGTGCCGGGGCAGGATCTCCTGTCATCTCACCTTGCTCCTGCCGAGAAAGTATCCATCATGGCTGATGCA
ATGCGGCGGCTGCATACGCTTGATCCGGCTACCTGCCCATTCGACCACCAAGCGAAACATCGCATCGAGC
GAGCACGTACTCGGATGGAAGCCGGTCTTGTCGATCAGGATGATCTGGACGAAGAGCATCAGGGGCTCGC
GCCAGCCGAACTGTTCGCCAGGCTCAAGGCGCGCATGCCCGACGGCGAGGATCTCGTCGTGACCCATGGC
GATGCCTGCTTGCCGAATATCATGGTGGAAAATGGCCGCTTTTCTGGATTCATCGACTGTGGCCGGCTGG
GTGTGGCGGACCGCTATCAGGACATAGCGTTGGCTACCCGTGATATTGCTGAAGAGCTTGGCGGCGAATG
GGCTGACCGCTTCCTCGTGCTTTACGGTATCGCCGCTCCCGATTCGCAGCGCATCGCCTTCTATCGCCTT
CTTGACGAGTTCTTCTGAGCGGGACTCTGGGGTTCGAAATGACCGACCAAGCGACGCCCAACCTGCCATC
ACGATGGCCGCAATAAAATATCTTTATTTTCATTACATCTGTGTGTTGGTTTTTTGTGTGAATCGATAGC
GATAAGGATCCGCGTATGGTGCACTCTCAGTACAATCTGCTCTGATGCCGCATAGTTAAGCCAGCCCCGA
CACCCGCCAACACCCGCTGACGCGCCCTGACGGGCTTGTCTGCTCCCGGCATCCGCTTACAGACAAGCTG
TGACCGTCTCCGGGAGCTGCATGTGTCAGAGGTTTTCACCGTCATCACCGAAACGCGCGAGACGAAAGGG
CCTCGTGATACGCCTATTTTTATAGGTTAATGTCATGATAATAATGGTTTCTTAGACGTCAGGTGGCACT
TTTCGGGGAAATGTGCGCGGAACCCCTATTTGTTTATTTTTCTAAATACATTCAAATATGTATCCGCTCA
TGAGACAATAACCCTGATAAATGCTTCAATAATATTGAAAAAGGAAGAGTATGAGTATTCAACATTTCCG
TGTCGCCCTTATTCCCTTTTTTGCGGCATTTTGCCTTCCTGTTTTTGCTCACCCAGAAACGCTGGTGAAA
GTAAAAGATGCTGAAGATCAGTTGGGTGCACGAGTGGGTTACATCGAACTGGATCTCAACAGCGGTAAGA
TCCTTGAGAGTTTTCGCCCCGAAGAACGTTTTCCAATGATGAGCACTTTTAAAGTTCTGCTATGTGGCGC
GGTATTATCCCGTATTGACGCCGGGCAAGAGCAACTCGGTCGCCGCATACACTATTCTCAGAATGACTTG
GTTGAGTACTCACCAGTCACAGAAAAGCATCTTACGGATGGCATGACAGTAAGAGAATTATGCAGTGCTG
CCATAACCATGAGTGATAACACTGCGGCCAACTTACTTCTGACAACGATCGGAGGACCGAAGGAGCTAAC
CGCTTTTTTGCACAACATGGGGGATCATGTAACTCGCCTTGATCGTTGGGAACCGGAGCTGAATGAAGCC
ATACCAAACGACGAGCGTGACACCACGATGCCTGTAGCAATGGCAACAACGTTGCGCAAACTATTAACTG
GCGAACTACTTACTCTAGCTTCCCGGCAACAATTAATAGACTGGATGGAGGCGGATAAAGTTGCAGGACC
ACTTCTGCGCTCGGCCCTTCCGGCTGGCTGGTTTATTGCTGATAAATCTGGAGCCGGTGAGCGTGGGTCT
CGCGGTATCATTGCAGCACTGGGGCCAGATGGTAAGCCCTCCCGTATCGTAGTTATCTACACGACGGGGA
GTCAGGCAACTATGGATGAACGAAATAGACAGATCGCTGAGATAGGTGCCTCACTGATTAAGCATTGGTA
ACTGTCAGACCAAGTTTACTCATATATACTTTAGATTGATTTAAAACTTCATTTTTAATTTAAAAGGATC
TAGGTGAAGATCCTTTTTGATAATCTCATGACCAAAATCCCTTAACGTGAGTTTTCGTTCCACTGAGCGT
CAGACCCCGTAGAAAAGATCAAAGGATCTTCTTGAGATCCTTTTTTTCTGCGCGTAATCTGCTGCTTGCA
AACAAAAAAACCACCGCTACCAGCGGTGGTTTGTTTGCCGGATCAAGAGCTACCAACTCTTTTTCCGAAG
GTAACTGGCTTCAGCAGAGCGCAGATACCAAATACTGTTCTTCTAGTGTAGCCGTAGTTAGGCCACCACT
TCAAGAACTCTGTAGCACCGCCTACATACCTCGCTCTGCTAATCCTGTTACCAGTGGCTGCTGCCAGTGG
CGATAAGTCGTGTCTTACCGGGTTGGACTCAAGACGATAGTTACCGGATAAGGCGCAGCGGTCGGGCTGA
ACGGGGGGTTCGTGCACACAGCCCAGCTTGGAGCGAACGACCTACACCGAACTGAGATACCTACAGCGTG
AGCTATGAGAAAGCGCCACGCTTCCCGAAGGGAGAAAGGCGGACAGGTATCCGGTAAGCGGCAGGGTCGG
AACAGGAGAGCGCACGAGGGAGCTTCCAGGGGGAAACGCCTGGTATCTTTATAGTCCTGTCGGGTTTCGC
CACCTCTGACTTGAGCGTCGATTTTTGTGATGCTCGTCAGGGGGGCGGAGCCTATGGAAAAACGCCAGCA
ACGCGGCCTTTTTACGGTTCCTGGCCTTTTGCTGGCCTTTTGCTCACATGGCTCGAC
